Addgene plasmid #61849: (R42A) Cyclin B1-GFP (62)
Purpose: mammalian expression of Cyclin B1 with R42A mutation in destruction box to make cyclin B1 non-destructable
Depositing lab: Jonathon Pines. Depositing organization: Gurdon Institute. Publication: Temporal and spatial control of cyclin B1 destruction in metaphase. Clute P, Pines J. Nat Cell Biol. 1999 Jun;1(2):82-7. 10.1038/10049 PubMed 10559878.
Backbone
  Vector backbone: pCMX
  Backbone manufacturer: K.Umesono, Salk Institute
  Vector type: Mammalian Expression
Growth in bacteria
  Bacterial resistance: Ampicillin, 100 μg/mL
  Growth temperature: 37°C
  Growth strain: DH5alpha
  Copy number: Unknown
Gene/Insert
  Gene/Insert name: cyclin B1
  Species: H. sapiens (human)
  Mutation: V5A R42A
  Entrez Gene: CCNB1 (a.k.a. CCNB)
  Promoter: CMV
  Tag / fusion protein: Myc (N terminal on insert); GFP (C terminal on backbone)
  Cloning method: Unknown
  Sequencing primers: 5′ CMV-F
Terms and licenses: Academic/Nonprofit Terms; Industry Terms: Not Available to Industry
Depositor comments: There is an addition conservative mutation at position Val5 (Ala in this construct).
How to cite: (R42A) Cyclin B1-GFP (62) was a gift from Jonathon Pines (Addgene plasmid # 61849 ; http://n2t.net/addgene:61849 ; RRID:Addgene_61849)
