[The description below was written by a language model from this plasmid's Addgene catalogue record and pLannotate feature annotations shown in this document.]
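Description:
(R42A) Cyclin B1-GFP (62) is a mammalian expression plasmid of about 6.4 kb, built on the pCMX backbone, that produces human cyclin B1 (CCNB1) fused to GFP. It is propagated in E. coli through a high-copy ColE1/pUC-type origin and selected with ampicillin via the β-lactamase gene. Short fragments annotated as lacZα, lacI, rop and bom appear to be remnants of the parental cloning vectors rather than functional elements.

Transcription in mammalian cells is driven by the cytomegalovirus immediate-early enhancer and promoter. A T7 promoter lies just upstream of the coding region and could support in vitro transcription. The cyclin B1 open reading frame is followed directly by a GFP coding sequence, giving a C-terminal fluorescent fusion. The catalogue also lists an N-terminal Myc tag, although the feature table does not annotate it separately. Downstream, a block of SV40 early-region sequence provides the small t intron and the SV40 polyadenylation signal for mRNA processing. The T antigen, NLS and capsid protein fragments annotated here are most likely incidental matches within this viral segment. An SV40 origin is also present, which permits episomal replication in cells that express large T antigen.

The key feature is the R42A substitution in the cyclin B1 destruction box, the motif that targets the protein for ubiquitin-mediated proteolysis at mitosis. The record states that this change makes cyclin B1 non-destructible. A second, conservative V5A change is noted by the depositor. The construct was used in work on the timing and location of cyclin B1 destruction in metaphase, where the stable fluorescent mutant can be followed in living cells.
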