Features (pLannotate 1.2.2; 21 found; start..end, strand, type, name):
     45..112     -  CDS            lacZα (fragment): LacZα fragment of β-galactosidase; lacZ fragment
    118..497     +  enhancer       CMV enhancer: human cytomegalovirus immediate early enhancer
    498..701     +  promoter       CMV promoter: human cytomegalovirus (CMV) immediate early promoter
    697..730     +  LTR            5' LTR (truncated) (fragment): truncated 5' long terminal repeat (LTR) from HIV-1
    746..764     +  promoter       T7 promoter: promoter for bacteriophage T7 RNA polymerase
    817..2115    +  CDS            CCNB1: CCNB1_HUMAN - Also known as CCNB. Experimental evidence at protein level: Swiss-Prot protein existence level 1. Essential for the control of the cell cycle at the G2/M (mitosis) transition. From Homo sapiens (Human).
   2131..2843    +  CDS            mgfp5 (fragment): GFP with folding enhancement mutations; mgfp5; suitable for expression in plants due to removal of a cryptic intron
   2875..2949    +  CDS            small t antigen (fragment): SV40 (simian virus 40) small t antigen
   2951..3016    +  intron         small t intron: SV40 (simian virus 40) small t antigen intron
   3146..3166    +  CDS            SV40 NLS: nuclear localization signal of SV40 (simian virus 40) large T antigen
   3173..3307    +  CDS            LT_POVHA (fragment): Protein inferred from homology: Swiss-Prot protein existence level 3. Isoform large T antigen is a key early protein essential for both driving viral replication and inducing cellular transformation. Plays a role in viral genome replication by driving entry of quiescent cells into the cell cycle and by autoregulating the synthesis of viral early mRNA. Displays highly oncogenic activities by corrupting the host cellular checkpoint mechanisms that guard cell division and the transcription, replication, and repair of DNA. Participates in the modulation of cellular gene expression preceeding viral
   3332..3415    +  CDS            large T antigen (fragment): large T antigen from SV40 (simian virus 40)
   3438..3572    +  polyA_signal   SV40 poly(A) signal: SV40 polyadenylation signal
   3921..4019    -  CDS            VP1_POVMP (fragment): Experimental evidence at protein level: Swiss-Prot protein existence level 1. Forms an icosahedral capsid with a T=7 symmetry and a 40 nm diameter. The capsid is composed of 72 pentamers linked to each other by disulfide bonds and associated with VP2 or VP3 proteins. Interacts with terminal alpha(2,3)-linked sialic acids on the cell surface to provide virion attachment to target cell. This attachment induces virion internalization predominantly through caveolin-mediated endocytosis. Once attached, the virion is internalized by caveolin- mediated endocytosis and traffics to the endoplasmic reti
   4030..4164    +  rep_origin     SV40 ori: SV40 origin of replication
   4163..4217    -  CDS            lacI (fragment): lac repressor; lacI; The lac repressor binds to the lac operator to inhibit transcription in E. coli. This inhibition can be relieved by adding lactose or isopropyl-β-D-thiogalactopyranoside (IPTG).
   4400..4988    -  rep_origin     ori: high-copy-number ColE1/pMB1/pBR322/pUC origin of replication
   5159..6019    -  CDS            AmpR: β-lactamase; bla; confers resistance to ampicillin, carbenicillin, and related antibiotics
   6020..6124    -  promoter       AmpR promoter: bla
   6219..6254    +  CDS            rop (fragment): Rop protein, which maintains plasmids at low copy number; rop
   6356..39      +  misc_feature   bom (fragment) (across the origin): basis of mobility region from pBR322
>Addgene plasmid #61849 | (R42A) Cyclin B1-GFP (62) | addgene full sequence | sequence record 244076 | Addgene NGS Result
ATACCGCACAGATGCGTAAGGAGAAAATACCGCATCAGGCGCCATTCGCCATTCAGGCTGCGCAACTGTT
GGGAAGGGCGATCGGTGCGGGCCTCTTCGCTATTACGCCAGCGCGTTGACATTGATTATTGACTAGTTAT
TAATAGTAATCAATTACGGGGTCATTAGTTCATAGCCCATATATGGAGTTCCGCGTTACATAACTTACGG
TAAATGGCCCGCCTGGCTGACCGCCCAACGACCCCCGCCCATTGACGTCAATAATGACGTATGTTCCCAT
AGTAACGCCAATAGGGACTTTCCATTGACGTCAATGGGTGGAGTATTTACGGTAAACTGCCCACTTGGCA
GTACATCAAGTGTATCATATGCCAAGTACGCCCCCTATTGACGTCAATGACGGTAAATGGCCCGCCTGGC
ATTATGCCCAGTACATGACCTTATGGGACTTTCCTACTTGGCAGTACATCTACGTATTAGTCATCGCTAT
TACCATGGTGATGCGGTTTTGGCAGTACATCAATGGGCGTGGATAGCGGTTTGACTCACGGGGATTTCCA
AGTCTCCACCCCATTGACGTCAATGGGAGTTTGTTTTGGCACCAAAATCAACGGGACTTTCCAAAATGTC
GTAACAACTCCGCCCCATTGACGCAAATGGGCGGTAGGCGTGTACGGTGGGAGGTCTATATAAGCAGAGC
TCTCTGGCTAACTAGAGAACCCACTGCTTACTGGCTTATCGAAATTAATACGACTCACTATAGGGAGACC
CAAGCTTATCATGGAGCAAAAACTTATATCTGAGGAGGACCTTTCCATGGCGCTCCGAGCCACCAGGAAC
TCGAAAATTAATGCTGAAAATAAGGCGAAGATCAACATGGCAGGCGCAAAGCGCGTTCCTACGGCCCCTG
CTGCAACCTCCAAGCCCGGACTGAGGCCAGCAACAGCTCTTGGGGACATTGGTAACAAAGTCAGTGAACA
ACTGCAGGCCAAAATGCCTATGAAGAAGGAAGCAAAACCTTCAGCTACTGGAAAAGTCATTGATAAAAAA
CTACCAAAACCTCTTGAAAAGGTACCTATGCTGGTGCCAGTGCCAGTGTCTGAGCCAGTGCCAGAGCCAG
AACCTGAGCCAGAACCTGAGCCTGTTAAAGAAGAAAAACTTTCGCCTGAGCCTATTTTGGTTGATACTGC
CTCTCCAAGCCCAATGGAAACATCTGGATGTGCCCCTGCAGAAGAAGACCTGTGTCAGGCTTTCTCTGAT
GTAATTCTTGCAGTAAATGATGTGGATGCAGAAGATGGAGCTGATCCAAACCTTTGTAGTGAATATGTGA
AAGATATTTATGCTTATCTGAGACAACTTGAGGAAGAGCAAGCAGTCAGACCAAAATACCTACTGGGTCG
GGAAGTCACTGGAAACATGAGAGCCATCCTAATTGACTGGCTAGTACAGGTTCAAATGAAATTCAGGTTG
TTGCAGGAGACCATGTACATGACTGTCTCCATTATTGATCGGTTCATGCAGAATAATTGTGTGCCCAAGA
AGATGCTGCAGCTGGTTGGTGTCACTGCCATGTTTATTGCAAGCAAATATGAAGAAATGTACCCTCCAGA
AATTGGTGACTTTGCTTTTGTGACTGACAACACTTATACTAAGCACCAAATCAGACAGATGGAAATGAAG
ATTCTAAGAGCTTTAAACTTTGGTCTGGGTCGGCCTCTACCTTTGCACTTCCTTCGGAGAGCATCTAAGA
TTGGAGAGGTTGATGTCGAGCAACATACTTTGGCCAAATACCTGATGGAACTAACTATGTTGGACTATGA
CATGGTGCACTTTCCTCCTTCTCAAATTGCAGCAGGAGCTTTTTGCTTAGCACTGAAAATTCTGGATAAT
GGTGAATGGACACCAACTCTACAACATTACCTGTCATATACTGAAGAATCTCTTCTTCCAGTTATGCAGC
ACCTGGCTAAGAATGTAGTCATGGTAAATCAAGGACTTACAAAGCACATGACTGTCAAGAACAAGTATGC
CACATCGAAGCATGCTAAGATCAGCACTCTACCACAGCTGAATTCTGCACTAGTTCAAGATTTAGCCAAG
GCTGTGGCAAAGGTGGCAGGAGCGCAATTCAGTAAAGGAGAAGAACTTTTCACTGGAGTTGTCCCAATTC
TTGTTGAATTAGATGGTGATGTTAATGGGCACAAATTTTCTGTCAGTGGAGAGGGTGAAGGTGATGCAAC
ATACGGAAAACTTACCCTTAAATTTATTTGCACTACTGGAAAACTACCTGTTCCATGGCCAACACTTGTC
ACTACTCTCACTTATGGTGTTCAATGCTTTTCAAGATATCCAGATCATATGAAGCGGCACGACTTCTTCA
AGAGCGCCATGCCTGAGGGATACGTGCAGGAGAGGACCATCTTCTTCAAGGACGACGGGAACTACAAGAC
ACGTGCTGAAGTCAAGTTTGAGGGAGACACCCTCGTCAACAGGATCGAGCTTAAGGGAATCGATTTCAAG
GAGGACGGAAACATCCTCGGCCACAAGTTGGAATACAACTACAACTCCCACAACGTATACATCATGGCCG
ACAAGCAAAAGAACGGCATCAAAGCCAACTTCAAGACCCGCCACAACATCGAAGACGGCGGCGTGCAACT
CGCTGATCATTATCAACAAAATACTCCAATTGGCGATGACCCTGTCCTTTTACCAGACAACCATTACCTG
TCCACACAATCTGCCCTTTCGAAAGATCCCAACGAAAAGAGAGACCACATGGTCCTTCTTGAGTTTGTAA
CGGCTGCTGGGATTACACATGGCATGGATGAACTATACAAATAGGATCCTGGCCAGCTAGCTAGGTAGCT
AGAGGATCTTTGTGAAGGAACCTTACTTCTGTGGTGTGACATAATTGGACAAACTACCTACAGAGATTTA
AAGCTCTAAGGTAAATATAAAATTTTTAAGTGTATAATGTGTTAAACTACTGATTCTAATTGTTTGTGTA
TTTTAGATTCCAACCTATGGAACTGATGAATGGGAGCAGTGGTGGAATGCCTTTAATGAGGAAAACCTGT
TTTGCTCAGAAGAAATGCCATCTAGTGATGATGAGGCTACTGCTGACTCTCAACATTCTACTCCTCCAAA
AAAGAAGAGAAAGGTAGAAGACCCCAAGGACTTTCCTTCAGAATTGCTAAGTTTTTTGAGTCATGCTGTG
TTTAGTAATAGAACTCTTGCTTGCTTTGCTATTTACACCACAAAGGAAAAAGCTGCACTGCTATACAAGA
AAATTATGGAAAAATATTTGATGTATAGTGCCTTGACTAGAGATCATAATCAGCCATACCACATTTGTAG
AGGTTTTACTTGCTTTAAAAAACCTCCCACACCTCCCCCTGAACCTGAAACATAAAATGAATGCAATTGT
TGTTGTTAACTTGTTTATTGCAGCTTATAATGGTTACAAATAAAGCAATAGCATCACAAATTTCACAAAT
AAAGCATTTTTTTCACTGCATTCTAGTTGTGGTTTGTCCAAACTCATCAATGTATCTTATCATGTCTGGA
TCAGCTTCAGAAGATGGCGGAGGGCCTCCAACACAGTAATTTTCCTCCCGACTCTTAAAATAGAAAATGT
CAAGTCAGTTAAGCAGGAAGTGACTAACTGACCGCAGCTGGCCGTGCGACATCCTCTTTTAATTAGTTGC
TAGGCAACTGCCCTCCAGAGGGCAGTGTGGTTTTGCAAGAGGAAGCAAAAAGCCTCTCCACCCAGGCCTA
GAATGTTTCCACCCAATCATTACTATGACAACAGCTGTTTTTTTTAGTATTAAGCAGAGGCCGGGGGCCC
CTGGCCTCCGCTTACTCTGGAGAAAAAGAAGAGAGGCATTGTAGAGGCTTCCAGAGGCAACTTGTCAAAA
CAGGACTGCTTCTATTTCTGTCACACTGTCTGGCCCTGTCACAAGGTCCAGCACCTCCATACCCCCTTTA
ATAAGCAGTTTGGGAACGGGTGCGGGTCTTACTCCGCCCATCCCGCCCCTAACTCCGCCCAGTTCCGCCC
ATTCTCCGCCCCATGGCTGACTAATTTTTTTTATTTATGCAGAGGCCGAGGCCGCCTCGGCCTCTGAGCT
ATTCCAGAAGTAGTGAGGAGGCTTTTTTGGAGGCTGCATTAATGAATCGGCCAACGCGCGGGGAGAGGCG
GTTTGCGTATTGGGCGCTCTTCCGCTTCCTCGCTCACTGACTCGCTGCGCTCGGTCGTTCGGCTGCGGCG
AGCGGTATCAGCTCACTCAAAGGCGGTAATACGGTTATCCACAGAATCAGGGGATAACGCAGGAAAGAAC
ATGTGAGCAAAAGGCCAGCAAAAGGCCAGGAACCGTAAAAAGGCCGCGTTGCTGGCGTTTTTCCATAGGC
TCCGCCCCCCTGACGAGCATCACAAAAATCGACGCTCAAGTCAGAGGTGGCGAAACCCGACAGGACTATA
AAGATACCAGGCGTTTCCCCCTGGAAGCTCCCTCGTGCGCTCTCCTGTTCCGACCCTGCCGCTTACCGGA
TACCTGTCCGCCTTTCTCCCTTCGGGAAGCGTGGCGCTTTCTCATAGCTCACGCTGTAGGTATCTCAGTT
CGGTGTAGGTCGTTCGCTCCAAGCTGGGCTGTGTGCACGAACCCCCCGTTCAGCCCGACCGCTGCGCCTT
ATCCGGTAACTATCGTCTTGAGTCCAACCCGGTAAGACACGACTTATCGCCACTGGCAGCAGCCACTGGT
AACAGGATTAGCAGAGCGAGGTATGTAGGCGGTGCTACAGAGTTCTTGAAGTGGTGGCCTAACTACGGCT
ACACTAGAAGAACAGTATTTGGTATCTGCGCTCTGCTGAAGCCAGTTACCTTCGGAAAAAGAGTTGGTAG
CTCTTGATCCGGCAAACAAACCACCGCTGGTAGCGGTGGTTTTTTTGTTTGCAAGCAGCAGATTACGCGC
AGAAAAAAAGGATCTCAAGAAGATCCTTTGATCTTTTCTACGGGGTCTGACGCTCAGTGGAACGAAAACT
CACGTTAAGGGATTTTGGTCATGAGATTATCAAAAAGGATCTTCACCTAGATCCTTTTAAATTAAAAATG
AAGTTTTAAATCAATCTAAAGTATATATGAGTAAACTTGGTCTGACAGTTACCAATGCTTAATCAGTGAG
GCACCTATCTCAGCGATCTGTCTATTTCGTTCATCCATAGTTGCCTGACTCCCCGTCGTGTAGATAACTA
CGATACGGGAGGGCTTACCATCTGGCCCCAGTGCTGCAATGATACCGCGAGACCCACGCTCACCGGCTCC
AGATTTATCAGCAATAAACCAGCCAGCCGGAAGGGCCGAGCGCAGAAGTGGTCCTGCAACTTTATCCGCC
TCCATCCAGTCTATTAATTGTTGCCGGGAAGCTAGAGTAAGTAGTTCGCCAGTTAATAGTTTGCGCAACG
TTGTTGCCATTGCTACAGGCATCGTGGTGTCACGCTCGTCGTTTGGTATGGCTTCATTCAGCTCCGGTTC
CCAACGATCAAGGCGAGTTACATGATCCCCCATGTTGTGCAAAAAAGCGGTTAGCTCCTTCGGTCCTCCG
ATCGTTGTCAGAAGTAAGTTGGCCGCAGTGTTATCACTCATGGTTATGGCAGCACTGCATAATTCTCTTA
CTGTCATGCCATCCGTAAGATGCTTTTCTGTGACTGGTGAGTACTCAACCAAGTCATTCTGAGAATAGTG
TATGCGGCGACCGAGTTGCTCTTGCCCGGCGTCAATACGGGATAATACCGCGCCACATAGCAGAACTTTA
AAAGTGCTCATCATTGGAAAACGTTCTTCGGGGCGAAAACTCTCAAGGATCTTACCGCTGTTGAGATCCA
GTTCGATGTAACCCACTCGTGCACCCAACTGATCTTCAGCATCTTTTACTTTCACCAGCGTTTCTGGGTG
AGCAAAAACAGGAAGGCAAAATGCCGCAAAAAAGGGAATAAGGGCGACACGGAAATGTTGAATACTCATA
CTCTTCCTTTTTCAATATTATTGAAGCATTTATCAGGGTTATTGTCTCATGAGCGGATACATATTTGAAT
GTATTTAGAAAAATAAACAAATAGGGGTTCCGCGCACATTTCCCCGAAAAGTGCCACCTGACGTCTAAGA
AACCATTATTATCATGACATTAACCTATAAAAATAGGCGTATCACGAGGCCCTTTCGTCTCGCGCGTTTC
GGTGATGACGGTGAAAACCTCTGACACATGCAGCTCCCGGAGACGGTCACAGCTTGTCTGTAAGCGGATG
CCGGGAGCAGACAAGCCCGTCAGGGCGCGTCAGCGGGTGTTGGCGGGTGTCGGGGCTGGCTTAACTATGC
GGCATCAGAGCAGATTGTACTGAGAGTGCACCATATGCGGTGTGAA
