>Addgene plasmid #61849 | (R42A) Cyclin B1-GFP (62) | addgene partial sequence | sequence record 103902 | CMV-F 5'-CGCAAATGGGCGGTAGGCGTG-3'
CTATATAAGCAGAGCTCTCTGGCTAACTGAGAACCCACTGCTTACTGGCTTATCGAAATTAATACGACTC
ACTATAGGGAGACCCAAGCTTATCATGGAGCAAAAACTTATATCTGAGGAGGACCTTTCCATGGCGCTCC
GAGCCACCAGGAACTCGAAAATTAATGCTGAAAATAAGGCGAAGATCAACATGGCAGGCGCAAAGCGCGT
TCCTACGGCCCCTGCTGCAACCTCCAAGCCCGGACTGAGGCCAGCAACAGCTCTTGGGGACATTGGTAAC
AAAGTCAGTGAACAACTGCAGGCCAAAATGCCTATGAAGAAGGAAGCAAAACCTTCAGCTACTGGAAAAG
TCATTGATAAAAAACTACCAAAACCTCTTGAAAAGGTACCTATGCTGGTGCCAGTGCCAGTGTCTGAGCC
AGTGCCAGAGCCAGAACCTGAGCCAGAACCTGAGCCTGTTAAAGAAGAAAAACTTTCGCCTGAGCCTATT
TTGGTTGATACTGCCTCTCCAAGCCCAATGGAAACATCTGGATGTGCCCCTGCAGAAGAAGACCTGTGTC
AGGCTTTCTCTGATGTAATTCTTGCAGTAAATGATGTGGATGCAGAAGATGGAGCTGATCCAAACCTTTG
TAGTGAATATGTGAAAGATATTTATGCTTATCTGAGACAACTTGAGGAAGAGCAAGCAGTCAGACCAAAA
TACCTACTGGGTCGGGAAGTCACTGGAAACATGAGAGCCATCCTAATTGACTGGCTAGTACAGGTTCAAA
TGAAATTCAGGTTGTTGCAGGAGACCATGTACATGACTGTCTCCATTATTGATCGGTTCATGCAGAATAA
TTGTGTGCCCAAGAAGATGCTGCAGCTGGTTGGTGTCACTGCCATGTTTATTGCAAGCAAATATGAAGAA
ATGTACCCTCCAGAAATTGGTGACTTTGCTTTTGTGACTGACAACACTTATACTAAGCACCAAATCAGAC
AGATGGAAATGAAGATTCTAAGAGCTTTAAACTTTGGTCTGGGTCGGCCTCTACCTTTGCACTTCCTT
