>Addgene plasmid #61849 | (R42A) Cyclin B1-GFP (62) | addgene partial sequence | sequence record 103903 | SV40pA-R 5'-GAAATTTGTGATGCTATTGC-3'
TTATAAGCTGCAATAAACAAGTTAACAACAACAATTGCATTCATTTTATGTTTCAGGTTCAGGGGGAGGT
GTGGGAGGTTTTTTAAAGCAAGTAAAACCTCTACAAATGTGGTATGGCTGATTATGATCTCTAGTCAAGG
CACTATACATCAAATATTTTTCCATAATTTTCTTGTATAGCAGTGCAGCTTTTTCCTTTGTGGTGTAAAT
AGCAAAGCAAGCAAGAGTTCTATTACTAAACACAGCATGACTCAAAAAACTTAGCAATTCTGAAGGAAAG
TCCTTGGGGTCTTCTACCTTTCTCTTCTTTTTTGGAGGAGTAGAATGTTGAGAGTCAGCAGTAGCCTCAT
CATCACTAGATGGCATTTCTTCTGAGCAAAACAGGTTTTCCTCATTAAAGGCATTCCACCACTGCTCCCA
TTCATCAGTTCCATAGGTTGGAATCTAAAATACACAAACAATTAGAATCAGTAGTTTAACACATTATACA
CTTAAAAATTTTATATTTACCTTAGAGCTTTAAATCTCTGTAGGTAGTTTGTCCAATTATGTCACACCAC
AGAAGTAAGGTTCCTTCACAAAGATCCTCTAGCTACCTAGCTAGCTGGCCAGGATCCTATTTGTATAGTT
CATCCATGCCATGTGTAATCCCAGCAGCCGTTACAAACTCAAGAAGGACCATGTGGTCTCTCTTTTCGTT
GGGATCTTTCGAAAGGGCAGATTGTGTGGACAGGTAATGGTTGTCTGGTAAAAGGACAGGGTCATCGCCA
ATTGGAGTATTTTGTTGATAATGATCAGCGAGTTGCACGCCGCCGTCTTCGATGTTGTGGCGGGTCTTGA
AGTTGGCTTTGATGCCGTTCTTTTGCTTGTCGGCCATGATGTATACGTTGTGGGAGTTGTAGTTGTATTC
CAACTTGTGGCCGAGGATGTTTCCGTCCTCCTTGAAATCGATTCCCTTAAGCTCGATCCTGTTGACGAGG
GTGTCTCCCTCAAACTTGACTTCAGCACGTGTCTTGTAGTTCCCGTCGTCCTTGAAGAAGATGGTCCTCT
CCTGCACGTATCCCTCAGGCATGGCGCTCTTGAAGAAGTCGTGCCGCTTC
