>Addgene plasmid #61849 | (R42A) Cyclin B1-GFP (62) | addgene partial sequence | sequence record 105829 | GFP2(b) 5'-CTTGATGCCGTTCTTCTGCTTGT-3'
CGTTGTGGGAGTTGTAGTTGTATTCCAACTTGTGGCCGAGGATGTTTCCGTCCTCCTTGAAATCGATTCC
CTTAAGCTCGATCCTGTTGACGAGGGTGTCTCCCTCAAACTTGACTTCAGCACGTGTCTTGTAGTTCCCG
TCGTCCTTGAAGAAGATGGTCCTCTCCTGCACGTATCCCTCAGGCATGGCGCTCTTGAAGAAGTCGTGCC
GCTTCATATGATCTGGATATCTTGAAAAGCATTGAACACCATAAGTGAGAGTAGTGACAAGTGTTGGCCA
TGGAACAGGTAGTTTTCCAGTAGTGCAAATAAATTTAAGGGTAAGTTTTCCGTATGTTGCATCACCTTCA
CCCTCTCCACTGACAGAAAATTTGTGCCCATTAACATCACCATCTAATTCAACAAGAATTGGGACAACTC
CAGTGAAAAGTTCTTCTCCTTTACTGAATTGCGCTCCTGCCACCTTTGCCACAGCCTTGGCTAAATCTTG
AACTAGTGCAGAATTCAGCTGTGGTAGAGTGCTGATCTTAGCATGCTTCGATGTGGCATACTTGTTCTTG
ACAGTCATGTGCTTTGTAAGTCCTTGATTTACCATGACTACATTCTTAGCCAGGTGCTGCATAACTGGAA
GAAGAGATTCTTCAGTATATGACAGGTAATGTTGTAGAGTTGGTGTCCATTCACCATTATCCAGAATTTT
CAGTGCTAAGCAAAAAGCTCCTGCTGCAATTTGAGAAGGAGGAAAGTGCACCATGTCATAGTCCAACATA
GTTAGTTCCATCAGGTATTTGGCCAAAGTATGTTGCTCGACATCAACCTCTCCAATCTTAGATGCTCTCC
GAAGGAAGTGCAAAGGTAGAGGCCGACCCAGACCAAAGTTTAAAGCTCTTAGAATCTTCATTTCCATCTG
TCTGATTTGGTGCTTAGTATAAGTGTTGTCAGTCACAAAAGCAAAGTCACCAATTTCTGGAGGGTACATT
TCTTCATATTTGCTTG
